Addgene plasmid #128607: MStart-36xMashTag-BFP-3xStop-24xPP7 (Moonstart-MashTag reporter)
Purpose: Expresses 36xMashTag with MoonTag frame as mainframe, followed by BFP linker and 24 repeats of PP7 hairpins in 3’ UTR.
Depositing lab: Marvin Tanenbaum. Depositing organization: Hubrecht Institute. Publication: Multi-Color Single-Molecule Imaging Uncovers Extensive Heterogeneity in mRNA Decoding. Boersma S, Khuperkar D, Verhagen BMP, Sonneveld S, Grimm JB, Lavis LD, Tanenbaum ME. Cell. 2019 Jun 5. pii: S0092-8674(19)30499-4. doi: 10.1016/j.cell.2019.05.001. PubMed 31178119.
Backbone
  Vector backbone: pcDNA4/TO
  Vector type: Mammalian Expression
  Selectable markers: Zeocin
Growth in bacteria
  Bacterial resistance: Ampicillin, 100 μg/mL
  Growth temperature: 37°C
  Growth strain: DH5alpha
  Copy number: Unknown
Gene/Insert
  Gene/Insert name: 36xMashTag
  Promoter: Pcmv
  Cloning method: Gibson Cloning
  Sequencing primers: 5′ cgcaaatgggcggtaggcgtg
Terms and licenses: Academic/Nonprofit Terms; Industry Terms: Not Available to Industry
Depositor comments: The plasmid has 24 repeats of PP7 hairpins in 3'UTR.
How to cite: MStart-36xMashTag-BFP-3xStop-24xPP7 (Moonstart-MashTag reporter) was a gift from Marvin Tanenbaum (Addgene plasmid # 128607 ; http://n2t.net/addgene:128607 ; RRID:Addgene_128607)
