[The description below was written by a language model from this plasmid's Addgene catalogue record and pLannotate feature annotations shown in this document.]
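Description:
MStart-36xMashTag-BFP-3xStop-24xPP7, also called the Moonstart-MashTag reporter, is an 11.1 kb mammalian expression plasmid built on the pcDNA4/TO backbone. It is maintained in E. coli through a high-copy ColE1/pUC origin and an ampicillin resistance gene. An f1 origin is also present. For selection in mammalian cells it carries a Zeocin resistance cassette (Sh ble) under an SV40 promoter, with an EM7 promoter for bacterial expression and an SV40 polyadenylation signal.

The reporter transcript is driven by the CMV enhancer/promoter. Two short tet operator matches and a Tet-responsive promoter fragment lie just downstream of it. This fits the tetracycline-regulated design of pcDNA4/TO, in which transcription is held off in cells expressing the Tet repressor and switched on with an inducer. The open reading frame encodes 36 copies of the MashTag, a repeat array that combines MoonTag and SunTag peptide epitopes in different reading frames. Here the start codon places the MoonTag frame as the main frame. The annotation detects only a few GCN4 (SunTag-type) peptide fragments within this region, so the feature table largely leaves the repeat array unlabelled. The array is followed by TagBFP, described as a linker, then three stop codons according to the construct name. The 3' UTR carries 24 PP7 hairpins ahead of a bGH polyadenylation signal. Twelve evenly spaced hits annotated as "MCS fragments" fall in this 3' UTR region and probably reflect the repeated spacer sequence of the PP7 array rather than real cloning sites.

The reporter is intended for multi-colour single-molecule imaging of translation. Nascent peptides can be labelled according to the frame being decoded, while the PP7 hairpins allow individual mRNAs to be visualised or tethered through PP7 coat protein fusions.
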