Features (pLannotate 1.2.2; 36 found; start..end, strand, type, name):
     28..80      -  misc_feature   bom (fragment): basis of mobility region from pBR322
    235..614     +  enhancer       CMV enhancer: human cytomegalovirus immediate early enhancer
    615..818     +  promoter       CMV promoter: human cytomegalovirus (CMV) immediate early promoter
    820..839     +  promoter       PLtetO-1 promoter (fragment): modified phage lambda PL promoter with tet operator sites (Lutz and Bujard, 1997)
    841..860     +  promoter       PLtetO-1 promoter (fragment): modified phage lambda PL promoter with tet operator sites (Lutz and Bujard, 1997)
    868..901     +  promoter       TRE3GV promoter (fragment): 3rd-generation Tet-responsive promoter that can be activated by binding of Tet-On® 3G, optimized for retroviral and lentiviral vectors
   1025..1081    +  CDS            GCN4 (fragment): GCN4_YEAST - Also known as AAS101 From Saccharomyces cerevisiae (strain ATCC 204508 / S288c) (Baker's yeast).
   2404..2433    +  CDS            GCN4_v1 (fragment): GCN4 peptide that allows binding to an scFv-GFP fusion protein (Tanenbaum et al., 2014)
   4861..5556    +  CDS            TagBFP: TagBFP is a basic (constitutively fluorescent) blue fluorescent protein published in 2008, derived from Entacmaea quadricolor. It is reported to be a very rapidly-maturing monomer with very low acid sensitivity.
   5656..5674    -  misc_feature   MCS (fragment): pUC18/19 multiple cloning site
   5777..5795    -  misc_feature   MCS (fragment): pUC18/19 multiple cloning site
   5898..5916    -  misc_feature   MCS (fragment): pUC18/19 multiple cloning site
   6019..6037    -  misc_feature   MCS (fragment): pUC18/19 multiple cloning site
   6140..6158    -  misc_feature   MCS (fragment): pUC18/19 multiple cloning site
   6261..6279    -  misc_feature   MCS (fragment): pUC18/19 multiple cloning site
   6382..6400    -  misc_feature   MCS (fragment): pUC18/19 multiple cloning site
   6503..6521    -  misc_feature   MCS (fragment): pUC18/19 multiple cloning site
   6624..6642    -  misc_feature   MCS (fragment): pUC18/19 multiple cloning site
   6745..6763    -  misc_feature   MCS (fragment): pUC18/19 multiple cloning site
   6866..6884    -  misc_feature   MCS (fragment): pUC18/19 multiple cloning site
   6987..7005    -  misc_feature   MCS (fragment): pUC18/19 multiple cloning site
   7158..7382    +  polyA_signal   bGH poly(A) signal: bovine growth hormone polyadenylation signal
   7386..7407    +  promoter       SV40 promoter (fragment): SV40 enhancer and early promoter
   7428..7856    +  rep_origin     f1 ori (sequence partly withheld): f1 bacteriophage origin of replication; arrow indicates direction of (+) strand synthesis
   7870..8199    +  promoter       SV40 promoter: SV40 enhancer and early promoter
   8247..8294    +  promoter       EM7 promoter: synthetic bacterial promoter&nbsp
   8313..8687    +  CDS            BleoR: antibiotic-binding protein; Sh ble from Streptoalloteichus hindustanus; confers resistance to bleomycin, phleomycin, and Zeocin™
   8697..8822    +  CDS            ble (fragment): BLE_KLEPN - Experimental evidence at protein level: Swiss-Prot protein existence level 1. Binding protein with a strong affinity to the bleomycin family of antibiotics. Binds to CL990; an antimitotic-antibiotic compound. From Klebsiella pneumoniae.
   8817..8938    +  polyA_signal   SV40 poly(A) signal: SV40 polyadenylation signal
   9009..9031    -  protein_bind   lac operator (fragment): The lac repressor binds to the lac operator to inhibit transcription in E. coli. This inhibition can be relieved by adding lactose or isopropyl-β-D-thiogalactopyranoside (IPTG). lac repressor encoded by lacI
   9035..9065    -  promoter       lac promoter: promoter for the E. coli lac operon
   9080..9101    -  protein_bind   CAP binding site: CAP binding activates transcription in the presence of cAMP. E. coli catabolite activator protein
   9114..9206    -  CDS            lacI (fragment): lac repressor; lacI; The lac repressor binds to the lac operator to inhibit transcription in E. coli. This inhibition can be relieved by adding lactose or isopropyl-β-D-thiogalactopyranoside (IPTG).
   9389..9977    -  rep_origin     ori: high-copy-number ColE1/pMB1/pBR322/pUC origin of replication
  10148..11008   -  CDS            AmpR: β-lactamase; bla; confers resistance to ampicillin, carbenicillin, and related antibiotics
  11009..11113   -  promoter       AmpR promoter: bla
>Addgene plasmid #128607 | MStart-36xMashTag-BFP-3xStop-24xPP7 (Moonstart-MashTag reporter) | addgene full sequence | sequence record 254117 | Addgene NGS Result
GACGGATCGGGAGATCTCCCGATCCCCTATGGTGCACTCTCAGTACAATCTGCTCTGATGCCGCATAGTT
AAGCCAGTATCTGCTCCCTGCTTGTGTGTTGGAGGTCGCTGAGTAGTGCGCGAGCAAAATTTAAACTACA
ACAAGGCAAGGCTTGACCGACAATTGCATGAAGAATCTGCTTAGGGTTAGGCGTTTTGCGCTGCTTCGCG
ATGTACGGGCCAGATATACGCGTTGACATTGATTATTGACTAGTTATTAATAGTAATCAATTACGGGGTC
ATTAGTTCATAGCCCATATATGGAGTTCCGCGTTACATAACTTACGGTAAATGGCCCGCCTGGCTGACCG
CCCAACGACCCCCGCCCATTGACGTCAATAATGACGTATGTTCCCATAGTAACGCCAATAGGGACTTTCC
ATTGACGTCAATGGGTGGAGTATTTACGGTAAACTGCCCACTTGGCAGTACATCAAGTGTATCATATGCC
AAGTACGCCCCCTATTGACGTCAATGACGGTAAATGGCCCGCCTGGCATTATGCCCAGTACATGACCTTA
TGGGACTTTCCTACTTGGCAGTACATCTACGTATTAGTCATCGCTATTACCATGGTGATGCGGTTTTGGC
AGTACATCAATGGGCGTGGATAGCGGTTTGACTCACGGGGATTTCCAAGTCTCCACCCCATTGACGTCAA
TGGGAGTTTGTTTTGGCACCAAAATCAACGGGACTTTCCAAAATGTCGTAACAACTCCGCCCCATTGACG
CAAATGGGCGGTAGGCGTGTACGGTGGGAGGTCTATATAAGCAGAGCTCTCCCTATCAGTGATAGAGATC
TCCCTATCAGTGATAGAGATCGTCGACGAGCTCGTTTAGTGAACCGTCAGATCGCCTGGAGACGCCATCC
ACGCTGTTTTGACCTCCATAGAAGACACCGGGACCGATCCAGCCTCCGGACTCTAGCGTTTAAACTTAAG
CTTGCCACCATGGGCGCCATCATACACGCGGCCGCACCGGTCAAGAAGAACTTCTCAGCAAGAATTATCA
TTTGGAGAACGAAGTGGCTCGTCTCAAGAAACAAGAACGAGCAAGAATTACTGGAATTGGACAAGTGGGC
AAGCCTCCAGAAGAACTGCTTTCAAAGAATTACCACCTGGAAAACGAGGTTGCCAGACTCAAAAAGCAAG
AACGAGCAGGAACTCCTCGAACTCGACAAGTGGGCTTCTCTCCAGAGGAGTTACTCAGCAAAAATTATCA
TTTGGAGAACGAAGTTGCACGACTCAAGAAAGAAAAACGAACAGGAGTTACTCGAGCTCGACAAGTGGGC
CAGCCTCCAGAGGAGTTACTCTCGAAAAATTATCATCTCGAAAACGAAGTGGCTCGGCTCAAAAAGCAAG
AACGAACAAGAACTCCTCGAACTGGACAAGTGGGCATCTCTCGAGAAGAGCTATTATCCAAAAACTACCA
CCTCGAAAACGAGGTGGCACGCCTCAAAAAGCAAGAACGAGCAAGAATTGTTGGAACTCGACAAGTGGGC
AAGCCTTCAGAAGAGCTGCTATCCAAGAATTATCATCTCGAGAACGAGGTGGCGCGTCTCAAGAAACAAG
AACGAGCAAGAATTACTCGAACTCGACAAGTGGGCTTCTCTCGAGAGGAACTGCTCTCGAAGAACTATCA
TCTGGAAAACGAGGTCGCTCGACTCAAAAAGCAAAAACGAACAGGAGCTGCTGGAGTTGGACAAGTGGGC
CAGCCTCCAGAGGAACTACTTTCAAAGAATTACCACCTCGAAAACGAAGTTGCTCGACTCAAAAAGCAAG
AACGAACAGGAATTACTCGAACTCGACAAGTGGGCATCTCTCCAGAAGAATTACTCAGCAAAAATTATCA
TCTGGAAAACGAGGTGGCGAGACTCAAAAAGCAAGAACGAGCAGGAACTCCTCGAATTGGACAAGTGGGC
AAGCCTGCAGAAGAGTTGCTATCGAAAAATTATCATCTGGAGAACGAAGTTGCAAGGCTCAAAAAGGAAA
AACGAGCAAGAACTACTCGAACTCGACAAGTGGGCTTCTCTGCAGAGGAGTTGCTCTCGAAAAACTACCA
CTTGGAAAACGAGGTCGCGAGGCTCAAAAAGCAAAAACGAACAAGAGCTGCTCGAGCTGGACAAGTGGGC
CAGCCTGGAGAGGAGTTACTCAGCAAAAACTATCATCTCGAGAACGAAGTCGCGCGCCTCAAGAAAGAAG
AACGAACAAGAACTACTCGAACTGGACAAGTGGGCATCTCTGCAGAAGAACTCTTATCGAAGAACTACCA
CCTCGAAAACGAGGTCGCCAGGCTCAAAAAGGAAGAACGAGCAGGAACTGCTGGAGCTGGACAAGTGGGC
CTCTCTTCAGAGGAACTCCTCAGCAAGAACTACCACTTGGAGAACGAGGTCGCGAGACTCAAGAAAGAAA
AACGAACAAGAGCTACTCGAGCTCGACAAGTGGGCCTCCCTTCAGAGGAATTACTCAGCAAGAATTATCA
TTTGGAGAACGAAGTCGCCAGGCTCAAGAAACAAAAACGAACAGGAATTACTCGAGCTGGACAAGTGGGC
AAGCCTGGAGAGGAATTACTCAGCAAAAACTACCACTTGGAAAACGAAGTCGCCAGGCTCAAAAAAGAAA
AACGAACAGGAGTTACTGGAGCTCGACAAGTGGGCTTCTCTGCAGAAGAGTTACTCAGCAAAAATTACCA
CTTGGAGAACGAAGTGGCAAGGCTCAAGAAAGAAGAACGAGCAGGAACTGCTGGAGCTCGACAAGTGGGC
CTCTTTGCGGAGGAGCTCTTATCGAAGAACTACCACCTCGAGAACGAAGTCGCCCGCCTCAAGAAACAAA
AACGAACAGGAGCTACTCGAGTTGGACAAGTGGGCCTCCCTGGAGAAGAGCTCCTCAGCAAGAACTACCA
CTTGGAAAACGAGGTGGCACGCCTCAAGAAACAAAAACGAACAAGAACTCCTCGAGTTGGACAAGTGGGC
AAGCCTCGAGAAGAGTTACTATCCAAGAATTATCATCTCGAGAACGAGGTGGCTCGACTCAAAAAGCAAA
AACGAACAGGAGCTCCTGGAGCTCGACAAGTGGGCTTCTCTCCAGAGGAACTCCTGTCGAAGAACTATCA
TCTCGAAAACGAGGTTGCAAGACTCAAAAAGGAAGAACGAGCAGGAACTCCTGGAGCTCGACAAGTGGGC
CTCTCTGGAGAGGAACTACTCTCAAAGAATTACCACCTGGAAAACGAAGTTGCACGTCTCAAGAAACAAA
AACGAACAGGAGTTACTGGAGCTCGACAAGTGGGCCTCCCTCGAGAAGAACTGCTCTCAAAAAATTATCA
TTTGGAAAACGAGGTTGCACGTCTCAAAAAGGAAAAACGAACAAGAATTACTCGAGCTCGACAAGTGGGC
AAGCCTTCAGAGGAACTTCTGTCGAAAAATTATCATCTCGAGAACGAAGTTGCCCGACTCAAAAAGAAAA
AACGAACAAGAGTTACTGGAGCTGGACAAGTGGGCTTCTCTGGGGTTCGAAGCAGGGGCACGCGGTCCGG
GGTTCGAAGGGAGGAACTTCTCAGCAAGAATTATCATTTGGAGAACGAAGTGGCTCGTCTCAAGAAACAA
AAACGAACAGGAACTCCTGGAATTGGACAAGTGGGCAAGCCTTCAGAAGAACTGCTTTCAAAGAATTACC
ATCTGGAAAACGAGGTTGCCAGACTCAAGAAGCAAGAACGAGCAGGAATTACTCGAATTGGACAAGTGGG
CCTCCCTCCAGAGGAGTTGCTCAGCAAGAATTATCATTTGGAGAACGAAGTTGCACGACTCAAGAAAGAA
GAACGAACAGGAGTTACTCGAGCTCGACAAGTGGGCCAGCCTCCAGAGGAATTACTCTCGAAAAATTATC
ATCTCGAAAACGAAGTGGCCCGGCTCAAAAAGCAAGAACGAACAGGAACTCCTCGAGCTCGACAAGTGGG
CCTCCCTCGAGAGGAACTATTATCCAAGAACTACCACCTCGAAAACGAGGTGGCACGCCTCAAGAAGCAA
AAACGAACAGGAATTGTTGGAACTCGACAAGTGGGCAAGCCTTCAGAGGAACTACTATCCAAAAATTATC
ATCTCGAGAACGAGGTGGCGCGTCTCAAAAAGCAAAAACGAGCAGGAACTACTGGAACTCGACAAGTGGG
CCTCCCTCGAGAGGAATTGCTCTCGAAGAACTATCATCTGGAGAACGAGGTCGCTCGACTCAAGAAGCAA
GAACGAACAGGAGCTGCTGGAACTGGACAAGTGGGCCAGCCTCCAGAAGAACTTCTTTCAAAAAATTACC
ACCTCGAAAACGAAGTTGCGCGACTCAAAAAGCAAAAACGAGCAGGAGCTCCTCGAACTCGACAAGTGGG
CATCTCTCCAGAGGAGTTACTCAGCAAGAATTATCATCTGGAAAACGAGGTGGCGAGACTCAAAAAGCAA
GAACGAGCAAGAGCTCCTCGAGCTGGACAAGTGGGCATCCCTGCAGAAGAGTTACTCAGGAAAAATTATC
ATCTGGAAAACGAAGTTGCAAGGCTCAAAAAGGAAGAACGAACAGGAGCTACTCGAACTCGACAAGTGGG
CATCCCTGCAGAGGAGCTGCTCAGGAAAAACTACCACTTGGAAAACGAGGTCGCGAGGCTCAAGAAGCAA
GAACGAGCAGGAACTGCTCGAGCTGGACAAGTGGGCCAGCCTGGAGAAGAGCTTCTCAGCAAGAACTATC
ATCTCGAGAACGAAGTCGCGCGCCTCAAGAAGGAAAAACGAGCAAGAACTACTCGAGCTCGACAAGTGGG
CAAGCCTGCAGGGCGTACGGGGACCGGTGGAGCGAGCTCATTCGGGAGAACATGCACATCAAGCTATACA
TGGAGGGCACCGTGGACAACCATCACTTCAAGTGCACATCCGAGGGCGAAGGCAAGCCCTACGAGGGCAC
CCAGACCATCAGAATCAAGGTGGTCGAGGGCGGCCCTCTCCCCTTCGCCTTCGACATCCTGGCTACGAGC
TTCCTCTACGGCAGCAAGACCTTCATCAACCACACCCAGGGCATCCCCGACTTCTTCAAGCAGTCCTTCC
CTCAGGGCTTCACATGGGAGAGAGTCACCACATACGAAGACGGGGGCGTGCTCACCGCTACCCAGGACAC
CAGCCTCCAGGACGGCTGCCTCATCTACAACGTCAAGATCAGAGGGGTCAACTTCACATCCAACGGCCCT
GTCATGCAGAAGAAAACACTCGGCTGGGAGGCCTTCACCGAGACGCTGTACCCCGCCGACGGCGGCCTGG
AAGGCAGAAACGACATGGCCCTCAAGCTCGTGGGCGGGAGCCATCTCATCGCAAACATCAAGACCACATA
CAGATCCAAGAAACCCGCAAAGAACCTCAAGATGCCTGGCGTCTACTATGTGGACTACAGACTGGAAAGA
ATCAAGGAGGCCAACAACGAGACCTACGTCGAGCAGCACGAGGTGGCAGTGGCCAGATACTGCGACCTCC
CAAGCAAACTGGGGCACAAACTCAATCCGCGGGGGTGAGTGAGTGAGGGGCTAGCCCGGTTGTACAGGTA
CCGGATCCTAAGGTACCTAATTGCCTAGAAAGGAGCAGACGATATGGCGTCGCTCCCTGCAGGTCGACTC
TAGAAACCAGCAGAGCATATGGGCTCGCTGGCTGCAGTATTCCCGGGTTCATTAGATCCTAAGGTACCTA
ATTGCCTAGAAAGGAGCAGACGATATGGCGTCGCTCCCTGCAGGTCGACTCTAGAAACCAGCAGAGCATA
TGGGCTCGCTGGCTGCAGTATTCCCGGGTTCATTAGATCCTAAGGTACCTAATTGCCTAGAAAGGAGCAG
ACGATATGGCGTCGCTCCCTGCAGGTCGACTCTAGAAACCAGCAGAGCATATGGGCTCGCTGGCTGCAGT
ATTCCCGGGTTCATTAGATCCTAAGGTACCTAATTGCCTAGAAAGGAGCAGACGATATGGCGTCGCTCCC
TGCAGGTCGACTCTAGAAACCAGCAGAGCATATGGGCTCGCTGGCTGCAGTATTCCCGGGTTCATTAGAT
CCTAAGGTACCTAATTGCCTAGAAAGGAGCAGACGATATGGCGTCGCTCCCTGCAGGTCGACTCTAGAAA
CCAGCAGAGCATATGGGCTCGCTGGCTGCAGTATTCCCGGGTTCATTAGATCCTAAGGTACCTAATTGCC
TAGAAAGGAGCAGACGATATGGCGTCGCTCCCTGCAGGTCGACTCTAGAAACCAGCAGAGCATATGGGCT
CGCTGGCTGCAGTATTCCCGGGTTCATTAGATCCTAAGGTACCTAATTGCCTAGAAAGGAGCAGACGATA
TGGCGTCGCTCCCTGCAGGTCGACTCTAGAAACCAGCAGAGCATATGGGCTCGCTGGCTGCAGTATTCCC
GGGTTCATTAGATCCTAAGGTACCTAATTGCCTAGAAAGGAGCAGACGATATGGCGTCGCTCCCTGCAGG
TCGACTCTAGAAACCAGCAGAGCATATGGGCTCGCTGGCTGCAGTATTCCCGGGTTCATTAGATCCTAAG
GTACCTAATTGCCTAGAAAGGAGCAGACGATATGGCGTCGCTCCCTGCAGGTCGACTCTAGAAACCAGCA
GAGCATATGGGCTCGCTGGCTGCAGTATTCCCGGGTTCATTAGATCCTAAGGTACCTAATTGCCTAGAAA
GGAGCAGACGATATGGCGTCGCTCCCTGCAGGTCGACTCTAGAAACCAGCAGAGCATATGGGCTCGCTGG
CTGCAGTATTCCCGGGTTCATTAGATCCTAAGGTACCTAATTGCCTAGAAAGGAGCAGACGATATGGCGT
CGCTCCCTGCAGGTCGACTCTAGAAACCAGCAGAGCATATGGGCTCGCTGGCTGCAGTATTCCCGGGTTC
ATTAGATCCTAAGGTACCTAATTGCCTAGAAAGGAGCAGACGATATGGCGTCGCTCCCTGCAGGTCGACT
CTAGAAACCAGCAGAGCATATGGGCTCGCTGGCTGCAGTATTCCCGGGTTCATTAGATCTCGCGAAGGGC
GAATTCACGAGGCGCGCCCGGATCGCGATCGCAATCTTAATTAACTCGAGTCTAGAGGGCCCGTTTAAAC
CCGCTGATCAGCCTCGACTGTGCCTTCTAGTTGCCAGCCATCTGTTGTTTGCCCCTCCCCCGTGCCTTCC
TTGACCCTGGAAGGTGCCACTCCCACTGTCCTTTCCTAATAAAATGAGGAAATTGCATCGCATTGTCTGA
GTAGGTGTCATTCTATTCTGGGGGGTGGGGTGGGGCAGGACAGCAAGGGGGAGGATTGGGAAGACAATAG
CAGGCATGCTGGGGATGCGGTGGGCTCTATGGCTTCTGAGGCGGAAAGAACCAGCTGGGGCTCTAGGGGG
TATCCCC
[124 nt withheld, positions 7428-7551]
C
[91 nt withheld, positions 7553-7643]
A
[49 nt withheld, positions 7645-7693]
CCTTTGACGTTGGAGTCCACGTTCTTT
[37 nt withheld, positions 7721-7757]
ACCCTATCTCGGTCTATTCTTTTGATTTATAAGGGATTTTGCCGATTTCGGCCTATTGGTTAAAAAATGA
GCTGATTTAACAAAAATTTAACGCGAATTAATTCTGTGGAATGTGTGTCAGTTAGGGTGTGGAAAGTCCC
CAGGCTCCCCAGCAGGCAGAAGTATGCAAAGCATGCATCTCAATTAGTCAGCAACCAGGTGTGGAAAGTC
CCCAGGCTCCCCAGCAGGCAGAAGTATGCAAAGCATGCATCTCAATTAGTCAGCAACCATAGTCCCGCCC
CTAACTCCGCCCATCCCGCCCCTAACTCCGCCCAGTTCCGCCCATTCTCCGCCCCATGGCTGACTAATTT
TTTTTATTTATGCAGAGGCCGAGGCCGCCTCTGCCTCTGAGCTATTCCAGAAGTAGTGAGGAGGCTTTTT
TGGAGGCCTAGGCTTTTGCAAAAAGCTCCCGGGAGCTTGTATATCCATTTTCGGATCTGATCAGCACGTG
TTGACAATTAATCATCGGCATAGTATATCGGCATAGTATAATACGACAAGGTGAGGAACTAAACCATGGC
CAAGTTGACCAGTGCCGTTCCGGTGCTCACCGCGCGCGACGTCGCCGGAGCGGTCGAGTTCTGGACCGAC
CGGCTCGGGTTCTCCCGGGACTTCGTGGAGGACGACTTCGCCGGTGTGGTCCGGGACGACGTGACCCTGT
TCATCAGCGCGGTCCAGGACCAGGTGGTGCCGGACAACACCCTGGCCTGGGTGTGGGTGCGCGGCCTGGA
CGAGCTGTACGCCGAGTGGTCGGAGGTCGTGTCCACGAACTTCCGGGACGCCTCCGGGCCGGCCATGACC
GAGATCGGCGAGCAGCCGTGGGGGCGGGAGTTCGCCCTGCGCGACCCGGCCGGCAACTGCGTGCACTTCG
TGGCCGAGGAGCAGGACTGACACGTGCTACGAGATTTCGATTCCACCGCCGCCTTCTATGAAAGGTTGGG
CTTCGGAATCGTTTTCCGGGACGCCGGCTGGATGATCCTCCAGCGCGGGGATCTCATGCTGGAGTTCTTC
GCCCACCCCAACTTGTTTATTGCAGCTTATAATGGTTACAAATAAAGCAATAGCATCACAAATTTCACAA
ATAAAGCATTTTTTTCACTGCATTCTAGTTGTGGTTTGTCCAAACTCATCAATGTATCTTATCATGTCTG
TATACCGTCGACCTCTAGCTAGAGCTTGGCGTAATCATGGTCATAGCTGTTTCCTGTGTGAAATTGTTAT
CCGCTCACAATTCCACACAACATACGAGCCGGAAGCATAAAGTGTAAAGCCTGGGGTGCCTAATGAGTGA
GCTAACTCACATTAATTGCGTTGCGCTCACTGCCCGCTTTCCAGTCGGGAAACCTGTCGTGCCAGCTGCA
TTAATGAATCGGCCAACGCGCGGGGAGAGGCGGTTTGCGTATTGGGCGCTCTTCCGCTTCCTCGCTCACT
GACTCGCTGCGCTCGGTCGTTCGGCTGCGGCGAGCGGTATCAGCTCACTCAAAGGCGGTAATACGGTTAT
CCACAGAATCAGGGGATAACGCAGGAAAGAACATGTGAGCAAAAGGCCAGCAAAAGGCCAGGAACCGTAA
AAAGGCCGCGTTGCTGGCGTTTTTCCATAGGCTCCGCCCCCCTGACGAGCATCACAAAAATCGACGCTCA
AGTCAGAGGTGGCGAAACCCGACAGGACTATAAAGATACCAGGCGTTTCCCCCTGGAAGCTCCCTCGTGC
GCTCTCCTGTTCCGACCCTGCCGCTTACCGGATACCTGTCCGCCTTTCTCCCTTCGGGAAGCGTGGCGCT
TTCTCATAGCTCACGCTGTAGGTATCTCAGTTCGGTGTAGGTCGTTCGCTCCAAGCTGGGCTGTGTGCAC
GAACCCCCCGTTCAGCCCGACCGCTGCGCCTTATCCGGTAACTATCGTCTTGAGTCCAACCCGGTAAGAC
ACGACTTATCGCCACTGGCAGCAGCCACTGGTAACAGGATTAGCAGAGCGAGGTATGTAGGCGGTGCTAC
AGAGTTCTTGAAGTGGTGGCCTAACTACGGCTACACTAGAAGAACAGTATTTGGTATCTGCGCTCTGCTG
AAGCCAGTTACCTTCGGAAAAAGAGTTGGTAGCTCTTGATCCGGCAAACAAACCACCGCTGGTAGCGGTG
GTTTTTTTGTTTGCAAGCAGCAGATTACGCGCAGAAAAAAAGGATCTCAAGAAGATCCTTTGATCTTTTC
TACGGGGTCTGACGCTCAGTGGAACGAAAACTCACGTTAAGGGATTTTGGTCATGAGATTATCAAAAAGG
ATCTTCACCTAGATCCTTTTAAATTAAAAATGAAGTTTTAAATCAATCTAAAGTATATATGAGTAAACTT
GGTCTGACAGTTACCAATGCTTAATCAGTGAGGCACCTATCTCAGCGATCTGTCTATTTCGTTCATCCAT
AGTTGCCTGACTCCCCGTCGTGTAGATAACTACGATACGGGAGGGCTTACCATCTGGCCCCAGTGCTGCA
ATGATACCGCGAGACCCACGCTCACCGGCTCCAGATTTATCAGCAATAAACCAGCCAGCCGGAAGGGCCG
AGCGCAGAAGTGGTCCTGCAACTTTATCCGCCTCCATCCAGTCTATTAATTGTTGCCGGGAAGCTAGAGT
AAGTAGTTCGCCAGTTAATAGTTTGCGCAACGTTGTTGCCATTGCTACAGGCATCGTGGTGTCACGCTCG
TCGTTTGGTATGGCTTCATTCAGCTCCGGTTCCCAACGATCAAGGCGAGTTACATGATCCCCCATGTTGT
GCAAAAAAGCGGTTAGCTCCTTCGGTCCTCCGATCGTTGTCAGAAGTAAGTTGGCCGCAGTGTTATCACT
CATGGTTATGGCAGCACTGCATAATTCTCTTACTGTCATGCCATCCGTAAGATGCTTTTCTGTGACTGGT
GAGTACTCAACCAAGTCATTCTGAGAATAGTGTATGCGGCGACCGAGTTGCTCTTGCCCGGCGTCAATAC
GGGATAATACCGCGCCACATAGCAGAACTTTAAAAGTGCTCATCATTGGAAAACGTTCTTCGGGGCGAAA
ACTCTCAAGGATCTTACCGCTGTTGAGATCCAGTTCGATGTAACCCACTCGTGCACCCAACTGATCTTCA
GCATCTTTTACTTTCACCAGCGTTTCTGGGTGAGCAAAAACAGGAAGGCAAAATGCCGCAAAAAAGGGAA
TAAGGGCGACACGGAAATGTTGAATACTCATACTCTTCCTTTTTCAATATTATTGAAGCATTTATCAGGG
TTATTGTCTCATGAGCGGATACATATTTGAATGTATTTAGAAAAATAAACAAATAGGGGTTCCGCGCACA
TTTCCCCGAAAAGTGCCACCTGACGTC
